Addgene plasmid #162861: pUCP20 PilBE309*
Purpose: Expression of PilB E309 Amber with a C-terminal histag
Depositing lab: Katrina Forest. Depositing organization: University of Wisconsin, Madison.
Backbone
  Vector backbone: pUCP20
  Backbone size w/o insert (bp): 3643
  Vector type: Bacterial Expression
Growth in bacteria
  Bacterial resistance: Ampicillin, 100 μg/mL
  Growth temperature: 37°C
  Growth strain: DH5alpha
  Copy number: High Copy
Gene/Insert
  Gene/Insert name: PilB
  Species: Pseudomonas aeruginosa
  Insert size (bp): 1728
  Mutation: E309Amber
  Tag / fusion protein: Histidine tag (H6x) (C terminal on insert)
  Cloning method: Gibson Cloning
Resource information
  A portion of this plasmid was derived from a plasmid made by: clone from pUCP20 PilB
Terms and licenses: Academic/Nonprofit Terms; Industry Terms: Not Available to Industry
Depositor comments: Amber mutation was inserted concomitant to replacing the original UAG stop codon with UAA from pUCP20 PilB
How to cite: pUCP20 PilBE309* was a gift from Katrina Forest (Addgene plasmid # 162861 ; http://n2t.net/addgene:162861 ; RRID:Addgene_162861)
