[The description below was written by a language model from this plasmid's Addgene catalogue record and pLannotate feature annotations shown in this document.]
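Description:
pUCP20 PilBE309* is a bacterial expression plasmid built on pUCP20, an Escherichia coli–Pseudomonas shuttle backbone. The sequenced record (5,370 nt) shows two replication systems: a high-copy ColE1/pUC-type origin for propagation in E. coli, and the pRO1600 oriV with its Rep protein (annotated as a fragment), which supports broad-host-range maintenance in Pseudomonas aeruginosa. Selection is through the β-lactamase gene (AmpR) under its own promoter, conferring resistance to ampicillin and related β-lactams such as carbenicillin. Short remnants of bom, rop and lacI are also annotated, but these are fragments rather than complete genes, so the plasmid does not itself supply a functional lac repressor.

The insert is pilB from Pseudomonas aeruginosa, placed downstream of the lac promoter and lac operator, with a CAP binding site just upstream across the circular junction. PilB is the ATPase motor of the type IV pilus that powers pilus assembly and extension, contributing to twitching motility, adhesion, biofilm maturation and virulence. Here the codon for glutamate 309 has been changed to an amber (UAG) stop codon, and the protein carries a C-terminal six-histidine tag. According to the depositor, the construct was made by Gibson cloning from a parental pUCP20 PilB plasmid, and the original UAG termination codon was changed to UAA at the same time, leaving the position-309 codon as the only amber codon in the reading frame. Because the tag lies downstream of the amber site, only read-through product would carry it. This design is consistent with amber suppression, for example site-specific incorporation of a noncanonical amino acid, but the record states the purpose only as expression of the amber mutant and does not name a suppressor system.
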