Features (pLannotate 1.2.2; 12 found; start..end, strand, type, name):
      1..31      +  promoter       lac promoter: promoter for the E. coli lac operon
     39..55      +  protein_bind   lac operator: The lac repressor binds to the lac operator to inhibit transcription in E. coli. This inhibition can be relieved by adding lactose or isopropyl-β-D-thiogalactopyranoside (IPTG). lac repressor encoded by lacI
     75..1772    +  CDS            pilB: PILB_PSEAE - Experimental evidence at protein level: Swiss-Prot protein existence level 1. ATPase component of the type IV pilus (T4P) that plays a role in surface and host cell adhesion, colonization, biofilm maturation, virulence, and twitching, a form of surface-associated motility facilitated by cycles of extension, adhesion, and retraction of T4P fibers (PubMed:15659660, PubMed:28854278). Acts as a molecular motor to provide the energy that is required for biogenesis of the pilus and the extrusion of substrates generated in the cytoplasm (PubMed:8102361, PubMed:18174131). PilB ATPase acti
   1803..2632    -  CDS            pRO1600 Rep (fragment): replication protein for the broad-host-range plasmid pRO1600 from Pseudomonas aeruginosa&nbsp
   2646..2997    +  rep_origin     pRO1600 oriV: broad-host-range origin of replication from Pseudomonas aeruginosa plasmid pRO1600; requires the pRO1600 Rep protein for replication (West et al., 1994)
   3043..3091    -  misc_feature   bom (fragment): basis of mobility region from pBR322
   3193..3228    -  CDS            rop (fragment): Rop protein, which maintains plasmids at low copy number; rop
   3323..3427    +  promoter       AmpR promoter: bla
   3428..4288    +  CDS            AmpR: β-lactamase; bla; confers resistance to ampicillin, carbenicillin, and related antibiotics
   4459..5047    +  rep_origin     ori: high-copy-number ColE1/pMB1/pBR322/pUC origin of replication
   5230..5322    +  CDS            lacI (fragment): lac repressor; lacI; The lac repressor binds to the lac operator to inhibit transcription in E. coli. This inhibition can be relieved by adding lactose or isopropyl-β-D-thiogalactopyranoside (IPTG).
   5335..5356    +  protein_bind   CAP binding site: CAP binding activates transcription in the presence of cAMP. E. coli catabolite activator protein
>Addgene plasmid #162861 | pUCP20 PilBE309* | addgene full sequence | sequence record 328908 | Addgene NGS Result
TTTACACTTTATGCTTCCGGCTCGTATGTTGTGTGGAATTGTGAGCGGATAACAATTTCACACAGGAAAC
AGCTATGAACGACAGCATCCAACTGAGCGGTCTGTCCCGACAGCTCGTCCAAGCCAATCTACTCGACGAA
AAGACCGCCCTGCAGGCCCAGACGCAGGCGCAGCGCAACAAGCTGTCGCTGGTGACGCACCTGGTGCAGA
ACAAGCTGGTAAGCGGCCTGGCCCTGGCCGAATTGTCCGCCGAGCAGTTCGGCATCGCCTATTGCGACCT
GAACAGCCTGGACAGGGAAAGCTTTCCGCGGGACGCCATCAGCGAAAAGCTGGTCCGCCAGCACCGGGTC
ATTCCCCTGTGGCGGCGGGGCAACAAGTTGTTCGTAGGCATCTCCGACGCCGCCAACCACCAGGCCATCA
ACGACGTCCAGTTCAGCACTGGCCTGACGACCGAGGCCATTCTGGTCGAGGACGACAAGCTCGGCCTTGC
CATCGACAAGCTATTCGAGAATGCAACCGACGGCTTGGCAGGTCTCGATGACGTGGACCTGGAAGGACTG
GATGTAGGCGTCAAGGAAACGTCCGGACAAGAAGATACTGGCGCGGAGGCAGACGACGCTCCCGTCGTCC
GCTTCGTCAACAAGATGCTGCTGGACGCTATCAAAGGCGGGTCTTCCGACTTGCACTTCGAGCCCTACGA
GAAGATCTACCGGGTGCGCTTCCGTACCGACGGCATGCTTCACGAAGTGGCCAAGCCGCCGATCCAGTTG
GCCAGTCGTATCTCTGCTCGTCTCAAGGTAATGGCCGGCCTGGATATCTCCGAACGACGCAAGCCGCAGG
ACGGACGGATCAAGATGCGCGTGTCGAAGACCAAGTCCATCGACTTCCGCGTCAACACCCTGCCGACCCT
GTGGGGCGAGAAGATCGTGATGCGGATCCTCGACTCCTCCAGCGCGCAGATGGGCATCGACGCCCTGGGC
TACGAGGAGGACCAGAAGTAGCTCTACCTGGCCGCACTCAAGCAGCCGCAGGGCATGATCCTGGTCACCG
GCCCCACCGGCTCGGGCAAGACGGTATCGCTGTACACCGGCCTGAACATCCTCAATACCACCGACATCAA
CATTTCCACCGCCGAAGACCCGGTGGAGATCAACCTGGAAGGCATCAACCAGGTCAACGTCAATCCGCGC
CAGGGCATGGACTTCTCCCAGGCGCTGCGCGCCTTCCTGCGCCAGGACCCGGACGTGATCATGGTCGGCG
AGATCCGCGACCTGGAGACCGCCGAGATCGCCATCAAGGCGGCGCAGACCGGGCATATGGTGATGTCCAC
CCTGCACACCAACAGCGCCGCCGAGACCCTGACCCGCCTGCTGAACATGGGCGTACCGGCGTTCAACCTG
GCGACCTCGGTGAACCTGATCATCGCCCAGCGCCTTGCGCGAAAACTCTGTTCGCACTGCAAGAAAGAGC
ACGACGTACCGAAGGAAACCCTGCTTCACGAAGGTTTCCCAGAAGAGTTGATCGGCACCTTCAAGCTGTA
TTCACCAGTGGGCTGCGACCATTGCAAGAACGGTTACAAGGGCCGTGTCGGTATTTATGAAGTAGTTAAA
AACACCCCGGCCCTGCAGCGGATTATCATGGAGGAAGGCAACTCCATCGAGATCGCCGAGCAAGCCCGCA
AAGAAGGCTTCAACGATCTGCGCACCTCAGGCCTGCTGAAAGCCATGCAGGGGATCACCAGCCTGGAGGA
AGTCAACCGCGTGACCAAGGATAGGCCGGGCCATCATCATCACCATCATTAAGCCAGATCCAGCGGCATC
TGGGTTAGTCGAGCGCGGGCCGCTTCCCATGTCTCACCAGGGCGAGCCTGTTTCGCGATCTCAGCATCTG
AAATCTTCCCGGCCTTGCGCTTCGCTGGGGCCTTACCCACCGCCTTGGCGGGCTTCTTCGGTCCAAAACT
GAACAACAGATGTGTGACCTTGCGCCCGGTCTTTCGCTGCGCCCACTCCACCTGTAGCGGGCTGTGCTCG
TTGATCTGCGTCACGGCTGGATCAAGCACTCGCAACTTGAAGTCCTTGATCGAGGGATACCGGCCTTCCA
GTTGAAACCACTTTCGCAGCTGGTCAATTTCTATTTCGCGCTGGCCGATGCTGTCCCATTGCATGAGCAG
CTCGTAAAGCCTGATCGCGTGGGTGCTGTCCATCTTGGCCACGTCAGCCAAGGCGTATTTGGTGAACTGT
TTGGTGAGTTCCGTCAGGTACGGCAGCATGTCTTTGGTGAACCTGAGTTCTACACGGCCCTCACCCTCCC
GGTAGATGATTGTTTGCACCCAGCCGGTAATCATCACACTCGGTCTTTTCCCCTTGCCATTGGGCTCTTG
GGTTAACCGGACTTCCCGCCGTTTCAGGCGCAGGGCCGCTTCTTTGAGCTGGTTGTAGGAAGATTCGATA
GGGACACCCGCCATCGTCGCTATGTCCTCCGCCGTCACTGAATACATCACTTCATCGGTGACAGGCTCGC
TCCTCTTCACCTGGCTAATACAGGCCAGAACGATCCGCTGTTCCTGAACACTGAGGCGATACGCGGCCTC
GACCAGGGCATTGCTTTTGTAAACCATTGGGGGTGAGGCCACGTTCGACATTCCTTGTGTATAAGGGGAC
ACTGTATCTGCGTCCCACAATACAACAAATCCGTCCCTTTACAACAACAAATCCGTCCCTTCTTAACAAC
AAATCCGTCCCTTAATGGCAACAAATCCGTCCCTTTTTAAACTCTACAGGCCACGGATTACGTGGCCTGT
AGACGTCCTAAAAGGTTTAAAAGGGAAAAGGAAGAAAAGGGTGGAAACGCAAAAAACGCACCACTACGTG
GCCCCGTTGGGGCCGCATTTGTGCCCCTGAAGGGGCGGGGGAGGCGTCTGGGCAATCCCCGTTTTACCAG
TCCCCTATCGCCGCCTGAGAGGGCGCAGGAAGCGAGTAATCAGGGTATCGAGGCGGATTCACCCTTGGCG
TCCAACCAGCGGCACCAGCGGCGCCTGAGAGGATGGTGCACTCTCAGTACAATCTGCTCTGATGCCGCAT
AGTTAAGCCAGCCCCGACACCCGCCAACACCCGCTGACGCGCCCTGACGGGCTTGTCTGCTCCCGGCATC
CGCTTACAGACAAGCTGTGACCGTCTCCGGGAGCTGCATGTGTCAGAGGTTTTCACCGTCATCACCGAAA
CGCGCGAGACGAAAGGGCCTCGTGATACGCCTATTTTTATAGGTTAATGTCATGATAATAATGGTTTCTT
AGACGTCAGGTGGCACTTTTCGGGGAAATGTGCGCGGAACCCCTATTTGTTTATTTTTCTAAATACATTC
AAATATGTATCCGCTCATGAGACAATAACCCTGATAAATGCTTCAATAATATTGAAAAAGGAAGAGTATG
AGTATTCAACATTTCCGTGTCGCCCTTATTCCCTTTTTTGCGGCATTTTGCCTTCCTGTTTTTGCTCACC
CAGAAACGCTGGTGAAAGTAAAAGATGCTGAAGATCAGTTGGGTGCACGAGTGGGTTACATCGAACTGGA
TCTCAACAGCGGTAAGATCCTTGAGAGTTTTCGCCCCGAAGAACGTTTTCCAATGATGAGCACTTTTAAA
GTTCTGCTATGTGGCGCGGTATTATCCCGTATTGACGCCGGGCAAGAGCAACTCGGTCGCCGCATACACT
ATTCTCAGAATGACTTGGTTGAGTACTCACCAGTCACAGAAAAGCATCTTACGGATGGCATGACAGTAAG
AGAATTATGCAGTGCTGCCATAACCATGAGTGATAACACTGCGGCCAACTTACTTCTGACAACGATCGGA
GGACCGAAGGAGCTAACCGCTTTTTTGCACAACATGGGGGATCATGTAACTCGCCTTGATCGTTGGGAAC
CGGAGCTGAATGAAGCCATACCAAACGACGAGCGTGACACCACGATGCCTGTAGCAATGGCAACAACGTT
GCGCAAACTATTAACTGGCGAACTACTTACTCTAGCTTCCCGGCAACAATTAATAGACTGGATGGAGGCG
GATAAAGTTGCAGGACCACTTCTGCGCTCGGCCCTTCCGGCTGGCTGGTTTATTGCTGATAAATCTGGAG
CCGGTGAGCGTGGGTCTCGCGGTATCATTGCAGCACTGGGGCCAGATGGTAAGCCCTCCCGTATCGTAGT
TATCTACACGACGGGGAGTCAGGCAACTATGGATGAACGAAATAGACAGATCGCTGAGATAGGTGCCTCA
CTGATTAAGCATTGGTAACTGTCAGACCAAGTTTACTCATATATACTTTAGATTGATTTAAAACTTCATT
TTTAATTTAAAAGGATCTAGGTGAAGATCCTTTTTGATAATCTCATGACCAAAATCCCTTAACGTGAGTT
TTCGTTCCACTGAGCGTCAGACCCCGTAGAAAAGATCAAAGGATCTTCTTGAGATCCTTTTTTTCTGCGC
GTAATCTGCTGCTTGCAAACAAAAAAACCACCGCTACCAGCGGTGGTTTGTTTGCCGGATCAAGAGCTAC
CAACTCTTTTTCCGAAGGTAACTGGCTTCAGCAGAGCGCAGATACCAAATACTGTTCTTCTAGTGTAGCC
GTAGTTAGGCCACCACTTCAAGAACTCTGTAGCACCGCCTACATACCTCGCTCTGCTAATCCTGTTACCA
GTGGCTGCTGCCAGTGGCGATAAGTCGTGTCTTACCGGGTTGGACTCAAGACGATAGTTACCGGATAAGG
CGCAGCGGTCGGGCTGAACGGGGGGTTCGTGCACACAGCCCAGCTTGGAGCGAACGACCTACACCGAACT
GAGATACCTACAGCGTGAGCTATGAGAAAGCGCCACGCTTCCCGAAGGGAGAAAGGCGGACAGGTATCCG
GTAAGCGGCAGGGTCGGAACAGGAGAGCGCACGAGGGAGCTTCCAGGGGGAAACGCCTGGTATCTTTATA
GTCCTGTCGGGTTTCGCCACCTCTGACTTGAGCGTCGATTTTTGTGATGCTCGTCAGGGGGGCGGAGCCT
ATGGAAAAACGCCAGCAACGCGGCCTTTTTACGGTTCCTGGCCTTTTGCTGGCCTTTTGCTCACATGTTC
TTTCCTGCGTTATCCCCTGATTCTGTGGATAACCGTATTACCGCCTTTGAGTGAGCTGATACCGCTCGCC
GCAGCCGAACGACCGAGCGCAGCGAGTCAGTGAGCGAGGAAGCGGAAGAGCGCCCAATACGCAAACCGCC
TCTCCCCGCGCGTTGGCCGATTCATTAATGCAGCTGGCACGACAGGTTTCCCGACTGGAAAGCGGGCAGT
GAGCGCAACGCAATTAATGTGAGTTAGCTCACTCATTAGGCACCCCAGGC
